Addgene plasmid #59949: pTHSSd_9
Purpose: PT3 GFP reporter
Depositing lab: Christopher Voigt. Depositing organization: Massachusetts Institute of Technology. Publication: A 'resource allocator' for transcription based on a highly fragmented T7 RNA polymerase. Segall-Shapiro TH, Meyer AJ, Ellington AD, Sontag ED, Voigt CA. Mol Syst Biol. 2014 Jul 30;10(7):742. 10.15252/msb.20145299 PubMed 25080493.
Backbone
  Vector backbone: pZS2
  Vector type: Bacterial Expression
Growth in bacteria
  Bacterial resistance: Ampicillin, 100 μg/mL
  Growth temperature: 37°C
  Growth strain: DH10B
  Copy number: Low Copy
Gene/Insert
  Gene/Insert name: sfGFP
  Species: Synthetic
  Mutation: N/A
  Promoter: PT3
  Cloning method: Ligation Independent Cloning
  Sequencing primers: 5′ Other; 3′ Other
Terms and licenses: Academic/Nonprofit Terms; Industry Terms: Not Available to Industry
How to cite: pTHSSd_9 was a gift from Christopher Voigt (Addgene plasmid # 59949 ; http://n2t.net/addgene:59949 ; RRID:Addgene_59949)
