[The description below was written by a language model from this plasmid's Addgene catalogue record and pLannotate feature annotations shown in this document.]
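Description:
pTHSSd_9 is a low-copy bacterial reporter plasmid built on the pZS2 backbone, in which superfolder GFP (sfGFP) is placed under control of a promoter the record calls PT3. The 4,367 nt plasmid replicates in E. coli from the pSC101 origin together with its cognate Rep101 (RepA) initiator protein, which is required for replication from that origin and is consistent with the catalogued low copy number. Selection is by ampicillin through a β-lactamase (AmpR) cassette, which is driven by a fragment of its native bla promoter and followed by the phage lambda t0 terminator. A short fragment matching the Tn5 transposase gene lies next to the resistance cassette. It is most likely a non-functional remnant of backbone construction rather than a working element.

The payload is a simple transcriptional reporter unit. The sfGFP coding sequence, a rapidly maturing green fluorescent protein derived from Aequorea victoria GFP, begins near the start of the sequence record. It is followed directly by a T7 RNA polymerase terminator and a fragment of the E. coli rrnB T1 terminator, which together stop transcription by both phage-type and host polymerases. The PT3 promoter named in the catalogue entry is not annotated in the feature table, though it presumably lies in the short region upstream of sfGFP. The name and the associated publication on a fragmented T7 RNA polymerase "resource allocator" suggest a promoter recognised by a T3-specificity phage-type polymerase variant, but the record does not define it explicitly. The plasmid carries no polymerase of its own, so fluorescence would report the activity of a matching polymerase supplied from elsewhere in the cell. This makes it a readout for promoter and polymerase activity in synthetic gene circuits.
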