Features (pLannotate 1.2.2; 9 found; start..end, strand, type, name):
     59..772     +  CDS            Superfolder GFP: Superfolder GFP is a basic (constitutively fluorescent) green fluorescent protein published in 2005, derived from Aequorea victoria. It is reported to be a very rapidly-maturing weak dimer.
    796..843     +  terminator     T7 terminator: transcription terminator for bacteriophage T7 RNA polymerase
    844..883     +  terminator     rrnB T1 terminator (fragment): Escherichia coli rrnB; transcription terminator T1 from the E. coli rrnB gene
   1418..2368    -  CDS            Rep101: RepA protein needed for replication with the pSC101 origin; rep101
   2416..2638    -  rep_origin     pSC101 ori: low-copy replication origin that requires the Rep101 protein
   3130..3224    -  terminator     lambda t0 terminator: transcription terminator from phage lambda
   3255..4115    -  CDS            AmpR: β-lactamase; bla; confers resistance to ampicillin, carbenicillin, and related antibiotics
   4116..4150    -  promoter       AmpR promoter (fragment): bla
   4182..4301    -  CDS            tnpA (fragment): TN5P_ECOLX - Also known as tnp. Experimental evidence at protein level: Swiss-Prot protein existence level 1. Mediates transposition of transposon Tn5 by a 'cut and paste' mechanism. First, the monomeric transposase binds the 19 bp inverted DNA repeats flanking the transposon. Then, dimerization of the DNA- bound transposase creates a synaptic DNA complex. After nicking of the first DNA strand, excision of the transposon proceeds through a series of intermediates. The transposase then mediates the insertion of the transposon at a new site by strand transfer. The activity of the wild- type tran
>Addgene plasmid #59949 | pTHSSd_9 | depositor full sequence | sequence record 95183 | Full Sequence
TAATAACCCTCACTATAGGGAGAGGATCCTGTCAATTTCCGCGATAGAGGAGGTAAAGATGAGCAAAGGA
GAAGAACTTTTCACTGGAGTTGTCCCAATTCTTGTTGAATTAGATGGTGATGTTAATGGGCACAAATTTT
CTGTCCGTGGAGAGGGTGAAGGTGATGCTACAAACGGAAAACTCACCCTTAAATTTATTTGCACTACTGG
AAAACTACCTGTTCCGTGGCCAACACTTGTCACTACTCTGACCTATGGTGTTCAATGCTTTTCCCGTTAT
CCGGATCACATGAAACGGCATGACTTTTTCAAGAGTGCCATGCCCGAAGGTTATGTACAGGAACGCACTA
TATCTTTCAAAGATGACGGGACCTACAAGACGCGTGCTGAAGTCAAGTTTGAAGGTGATACCCTTGTTAA
TCGTATCGAGTTAAAGGGTATTGATTTTAAAGAAGATGGAAACATTCTTGGACACAAACTCGAGTACAAC
TTTAACTCACACAATGTATACATCACGGCAGACAAACAAAAGAATGGAATCAAAGCTAACTTCAAAATTC
GCCACAACGTTGAAGATGGTTCCGTTCAACTAGCAGACCATTATCAACAAAATACTCCAATTGGCGATGG
CCCTGTCCTTTTACCAGACAACCATTACCTGTCGACACAATCTGTCCTTTCGAAAGATCCCAACGAAAAG
CGTGACCACATGGTCCTTCTTGAGTTTGTAACTGCTGCTGGGATTACACATGGCATGGATGAGCTCTACA
AATAATAAGGTGCTTAATAAGGATCCTAGCATAACCCCTTGGGGCCTCTAAACGGGTCTTGAGGGGTTTT
TTGCTGTTGTTTGTCGGTGAACGCTCTCCTGAGTAGGACAAATCCGCCGCCCTAGACCTAGGGTACGGGT
TTTGCTGCCCGCAAACGGGCTGTTCTGGTGTTGCTAGTTTGTTATCAGAATCGCAGATCCGGCTTCAGGT
TTGCCGGCTGAAAGCGCTATTTCTTCCAGAATTGCCATGATTTTTTCCCCACGGGAGGCGTCACTGGCTC
CCGTGTTGTCGGCAGCTTTGATTCGATAAGCAGCATCGCCTGTTTCAGGCTGTCTATGTGTGACTGTTGA
GCTGTAACAAGTTGTCTCAGGTGTTCAATTTCATGTTCTAGTTGCTTTGTTTTACTGGTTTCACCTGTTC
TATTAGGTGTTACATGCTGTTCATCTGTTACATTGTCGATCTGTTCATGGTGAACAGCTTTAAATGCACC
AAAAACTCGTAAAAGCTCTGATGTATCTATCTTTTTTACACCGTTTTCATCTGTGCATATGGACAGTTTT
CCCTTTGATATCTAACGGTGAACAGTTGTTCTACTTTTGTTTGTTAGTCTTGATGCTTCACTGATAGATA
CAAGAGCCATAAGAACCTCAGATCCTTCCGTATTTAGCCAGTATGTTCTCTAGTGTGGTTCGTTGTTTTT
GCGTGAGCCATGAGAACGAACCATTGAGATCATGCTTACTTTGCATGTCACTCAAAAATTTTGCCTCAAA
ACTGGTGAGCTGAATTTTTGCAGTTAAAGCATCGTGTAGTGTTTTTCTTAGTCCGTTACGTAGGTAGGAA
TCTGATGTAATGGTTGTTGGTATTTTGTCACCATTCATTTTTATCTGGTTGTTCTCAAGTTCGGTTACGA
GATCCATTTGTCTATCTAGTTCAACTTGGAAAATCAACGTATCAGTCGGGCGGCCTCGCTTATCAACCAC
CAATTTCATATTGCTGTAAGTGTTTAAATCTTTACTTATTGGTTTCAAAACCCATTGGTTAAGCCTTTTA
AACTCATGGTAGTTATTTTCAAGCATTAACATGAACTTAAATTCATCAAGGCTAATCTCTATATTTGCCT
TGTGAGTTTTCTTTTGTGTTAGTTCTTTTAATAACCACTCATAAATCCTCATAGAGTATTTGTTTTCAAA
AGACTTAACATGTTCCAGATTATATTTTATGAATTTTTTTAACTGGAAAAGATAAGGCAATATCTCTTCA
CTAAAAACTAATTCTAATTTTTCGCTTGAGAACTTGGCATAGTTTGTCCACTGGAAAATCTCAAAGCCTT
TAACCAAAGGATTCCTGATTTCCACAGTTCTCGTCATCAGCTCTCTGGTTGCTTTAGCTAATACACCATA
AGCATTTTCCCTACTGATGTTCATCATCTGAGCGTATTGGTTATAAGTGAACGATACCGTCCGTTCTTTC
CTTGTAGGGTTTTCAATCGTGGGGTTGAGTAGTGCCACACAGCATAAAATTAGCTTGGTTTCATGCTCCG
TTAAGTCATAGCGACTAATCGCTAGTTCATTTGCTTTGAAAACAACTAATTCAGACATACATCTCAATTG
GTCTAGGTGATTTTAATCACTATACCAATTGAGATGGGCTAGTCAATGATAATTACTAGTCCTTTTCCTT
TGAGTTGTGGGTATCTGTAAATTCTGCTAGACCTTTGCTGGAAAACTTGTAAATTCTGCTAGACCCTCTG
TAAATTCCGCTAGACCTTTGTGTGTTTTTTTTGTTTATATTCAAGTGGTTATAATTTATAGAATAAAGAA
AGAATAAAAAAAGATAAAAAGAATAGATCCCAGCCCTGTGTATAACTCACTACTTTAGTCAGTTCCGCAG
TATTACAAAAGGATGTCGCAAACGCTGTTTGCTCCTCTACAAAACAGACCTTAAAACCCTAAAGGCTTAA
GTAGCACCCTCGCAAGCTCGGGCAAATCGCTGAATATTCCTTTTGTCTCCGACCATCAGGCACCTGAGTC
GCTGTCTTTTTCGTGACATTCAGTTCGCTGCGCTCACGGCTCTGGCAGTGAATGGGGGTAAATGGCACTA
CAGGCGCCTTTTATGGATTCATGCAAGGAAACTACCCATAATACAAGAAAAGCCCGTCACGGGCTTCTCA
GGGCGTTTTATGGCGGGTCTGCTATGTGGTGCTATCTGACTTTTTGCTGTTCAGCAGTTCCTGCCCTCTG
ATTTTCCAGTCTGACCACTTCGGATTATCCCGTGACAGGTCATTCAGACTGGCTAATGCACCCAGTAAGG
CAGCGGTATCATCAACAGGCTTACCCGTCTTACTGTCCCTAGTGCTTGGATTCTCACCAATAAAAAACGC
CCGGCGGCAACCGAGCGTTCTGAACAAATCCAGATGGAGTTCTGAGGTCATTACTGGATCTATCAACAGG
AGTCCAAGCGAGCTCTCGAACCCCAGAGTCCCGCTTACCAATGCTTAATCAGTGAGGCACCTATCTCAGC
GATCTGTCTATTTCGTTCATCCATAGTTGCCTGACTCCCCGTCGTGTAGATAACTACGATACGGGAGGGC
TTACCATCTGGCCCCAGTGCTGCAATGATACCGCGAGACCCACGCTCACCGGCTCCAGATTTATCAGCAA
TAAACCAGCCAGCCGGAAGGGCCGAGCGCAGAAGTGGTCCTGCAACTTTATCCGCCTCCATCCAGTCTAT
TAATTGTTGCCGGGAAGCTAGAGTAAGTAGTTCGCCAGTTAATAGTTTGCGCAACGTTGTTGCCATTGCT
ACAGGCATCGTGGTGTCACGCTCGTCGTTTGGTATGGCTTCATTCAGCTCCGGTTCCCAACGATCAAGGC
GAGTTACATGATCCCCCATGTTGTGCAAAAAAGCGGTTAGCTCCTTCGGTCCTCCGATCGTTGTCAGAAG
TAAGTTGGCCGCAGTGTTATCACTCATGGTTATGGCAGCACTGCATAATTCTCTTACTGTCATGCCATCC
GTAAGATGCTTTTCTGTGACTGGTGAGTACTCAACCAAGTCATTCTGAGAATAGTGTATGCGGCGACCGA
GTTGCTCTTGCCCGGCGTCAATACGGGATAATACCGCGCCACATAGCAGAACTTTAAAAGTGCTCATCAT
TGGAAAACGTTCTTCGGGGCGAAAACTCTCAAGGATCTTACCGCTGTTGAGATCCAGTTCGATGTAACCC
ACTCGTGCACCCAACTGATCTTCAGCATCTTTTACTTTCACCAGCGTTTCTGGGTGAGCAAAAACAGGAA
GGCAAAATGCCGCAAAAAAGGGAATAAGGGCGACACGGAAATGTTGAATACTCATACTCTTCCTTTTTCA
ATATTATTGAAGCATTTATCGCGAAACGATCCTCATCCTGTCTCTTGATCAGATCTTGATCCCCTGCGCC
ATCAGATCCTTGGCGGCAAGAAAGCCATCCAGTTTACTTTGCAGGGCTTCCCAACCTTACCAGAGGGCGC
CCCAGCTGGCAATTCCGACGTCTAAGAAACCATTATTATCATGACATTAACCTATAAAAATAGGCGTATC
ACGAGGCCCTTTCGTCTTCACCTCGAG
