>Addgene plasmid #59949 | pTHSSd_9 | depositor partial sequence | sequence record 95184 | PT3
TAATAACCCTCACTATAGGGAGA
