>Addgene plasmid #59949 | pTHSSd_9 | addgene partial sequence | sequence record 96511 | pTC14_F1 5'-cctactcaggagagcgttca-3'
CCGTTTAGAGGCCCCAAGGGGTTATGCTAGGATCCTTATTAAGCACCTTATTATTTGTAGAGCTCATCCA
TGCCATGTGTAATCCCAGCAGCAGTTACAAACTCAAGAAGGACCATGTGGTCACGCTTTTCGTTGGGATC
TTTCGAAAGGACAGATTGTGTCGACAGGTAATGGTTGTCTGGTAAAAGGACAGGGCCATCGCCAATTGGA
GTATTTTGTTGATAATGGTCTGCTAGTTGAACGGAACCATCTTCAACGTTGTGGCGAATTTTGAAGTTAG
CTTTGATTCCATTCTTTTGTTTGTCTGCCGTGATGTATACATTGTGTGAGTTAAAGTTGTACTCGAGTTT
GTGTCCAAGAATGTTTCCATCTTCTTTAAAATCAATACCCTTTAACTCGATACGATTAACAAGGGTATCA
CCTTCAAACTTGACTTCAGCACGCGTCTTGTAGGTCCCGTCATCTTTGAAAGATATAGTGCGTTCCTGTA
CATAACCTTCGGGCATGGCACTCTTGAAAAAGTCATGCCGTTTCATGTGATCCGGATAACGGGAAAAGCA
TTGAACACCATAGGTCAGAGTAGTGACAAGTGTTGGCCACGGAACAGGTAGTTTTCCAGTAGTGCAAATA
AATTTAAGGGTGAGTTTTCCGTTTGTAGCATCACCTTCACCCTCTCCACGGACAGAAAATTTGTGCCCAT
TAACATCACCATCTAATTCAACAAGAATTGGGACAACTCCAGTGAAA
