>Addgene plasmid #59949 | pTHSSd_9 | addgene partial sequence | sequence record 97274 | GFP-R 5'-CCATCTAATTCAACAAGAATTGGGACAAC-3'
TTTGCTCATCTTTACCTCCTCTATCGCGGAAATTGACAGGATCCTCTCCCTATAGTGAGGGTTATTACTC
GAGGTGAAGACGAAAGGGCCTCGTGATACGCCTATTTTTATAGGTTAATGTCATGATAATAATGGTTTCT
TAGACGTCGGAATTGCCAGCTGGGGCGCCCTCTGGTAAGGTTGGGAAGCCCTGCAAAGTAAACTGGATGG
CTTTCTTGCCGCCAAGGATCTGATGGCGCAGGGGATCAAGATCTGATCAAGAGACAGGATGAGGATCGTT
TCGCGATAAATGCTTCAATAATATTGAAAAAGGAAGAGTATGAGTATTCAACATTTCCGTGTCGCCCTTA
TTCCCTTTTTTGCGGCATTTTGCCTTCCTGTTTTTGCTCACCCAGAAACGCTGGTGAAAGTAAAAGATGC
TGAAGATCAGTTGGGTGCACGAGTGGGTTATATCGAACTGGATCTCAACAGCGGTAAGATCCTTGAGAGT
TTTCGCCCCGAAGAACGTTTTCCAATGATGAGCACTTTTAAAGTTCTGCTATGTGGCGCGGTATTATCCC
GTATTGACGCCGGGCAAGAGCAACTCGGTCGCCGCATACACTATTCTCAGAATGACTTGGTTGAGTACTC
ACCAGTCACAGAAAAGCATCTTACGGATGGCATGACAGTAAGAGAATTATGCAGTGCTGCCATAACCATG
A
